Addgene plasmid #124851: pAAV-FLEX-SaCas9-U6-sgGrin2b
Purpose: Mutagenesis of Grin2b
Depositing lab: Larry Zweifel. Depositing organization: University of Washington. Publication: Conditional Single Vector CRISPR/SaCas9 Viruses for Efficient Mutagenesis in the Adult Mouse Nervous System. Hunker AC, Soden ME, Krayushkina D, Heymann G, Awatramani R, Zweifel LS. Cell Rep. 2020 Mar 24;30(12):4303-4316.e6. doi: 10.1016/j.celrep.2020.02.092. PubMed 32209486.
Backbone
  Vector backbone: pX601
  Vector type: Mouse Targeting, AAV, CRISPR
Growth in bacteria
  Bacterial resistance: Ampicillin, 100 μg/mL
  Growth temperature: 37°C
  Growth strain: NEB Stable
  Copy number: High Copy
Gene/Insert
  Gene/Insert name: Grin2b
  gRNA/shRNA sequence: CACTTCGTCGGAAGTGCCCAC
  Species: M. musculus (mouse)
  Entrez Gene: Grin2b (a.k.a. GluN2B, GluRepsilon2, NR2B, Nmdar2b)
  Cloning method: Restriction Enzyme; 5′ cloning site Unknown (unknown if destroyed); 3′ cloning site Unknown (unknown if destroyed)
Terms and licenses: Academic/Nonprofit Terms; Industry Terms: Not Available to Industry
How to cite: pAAV-FLEX-SaCas9-U6-sgGrin2b was a gift from Larry Zweifel (Addgene plasmid # 124851 ; http://n2t.net/addgene:124851 ; RRID:Addgene_124851)
