[The description below was written by a language model from this plasmid's Addgene catalogue record and pLannotate feature annotations shown in this document.]
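Description:
pAAV-FLEX-SaCas9-U6-sgGrin2b is a single-vector AAV CRISPR plasmid built on the pX601 backbone for Cre-dependent mutagenesis of the mouse Grin2b gene, which encodes the GluN2B (NR2B) subunit of the NMDA receptor. It is propagated in E. coli as a high-copy plasmid through a ColE1/pUC-type origin and selected with ampicillin via the bla gene. An f1 origin is also present in the backbone. AAV2 inverted terminal repeats flank the payload so that it can be packaged into recombinant AAV particles. The annotation detects the left ITR only as short fragments, while the right ITR is called in full.

Between the ITRs, a CMV enhancer/promoter sits upstream of a FLEX (double-floxed inverted) cassette. The Staphylococcus aureus Cas9 coding sequence, fused to a nucleoplasmin nuclear localization signal and a 3xHA epitope tag, lies in the antisense orientation. It is bracketed by paired lox2272 and loxP sites arranged in opposing directions, and a bGH polyadenylation signal follows the cassette. Without Cre, no functional SaCas9 transcript is made. In Cre-expressing cells, recombination between the incompatible lox pairs inverts the cassette and locks it in the sense orientation, allowing CMV-driven expression of the nuclear, HA-detectable nuclease. Downstream, a human U6 Pol III promoter constitutively transcribes the Grin2b-targeting guide joined to the SaCas9 gRNA scaffold.

The compact SaCas9 allows nuclease and guide to fit in one AAV genome. The construct is therefore suited to cell-type-specific disruption of Grin2b in the adult mouse nervous system, following viral delivery into Cre driver lines.
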