Features (pLannotate 1.2.2; 26 found; start..end, strand, type, name):
     12..39      +  repeat_region  AAV2 ITR (fragment): inverted terminal repeat of adeno-associated virus serotype 2 inverted
     68..95      +  repeat_region  AAV2 ITR (fragment): inverted terminal repeat of adeno-associated virus serotype 2 inverted
    154..533     +  enhancer       CMV enhancer: human cytomegalovirus immediate early enhancer
    534..737     +  promoter       CMV promoter: human cytomegalovirus (CMV) immediate early promoter
    774..807     +  protein_bind   lox2272: Cre-mediated recombination occurs in the 8-bp core sequence (GGATACTT). lox2272 sites are compatible with each other, but incompatible with loxP or loxN sites (Lee and Saito, 1988). Cre recombinase
    808..857     -  intron         β-globin intron (fragment): internally truncated intron from human β-globin
    858..891     +  protein_bind   loxP: Cre-mediated recombination occurs in the 8-bp core sequence (GCATACAT). Cre recombinase
    901..929     -  CDS            3xHA (fragment): three tandem HA epitope tags
    940..956     -  CDS            3xHA (fragment): three tandem HA epitope tags
    967..983     -  CDS            3xHA (fragment): three tandem HA epitope tags
    990..1037    -  CDS            nucleoplasmin NLS: bipartite nuclear localization signal from nucleoplasmin
   1038..4193    -  CDS            cas9: CAS9_STAAU - Experimental evidence at protein level: Swiss-Prot protein existence level 1. CRISPR (clustered regularly interspaced short palindromic repeat) is an adaptive immune system that provides protection against mobile genetic elements (viruses, transposable elements and conjugative plasmids). CRISPR clusters contain spacers, sequences complementary to antecedent mobile elements, and target invading nucleic acids. CRISPR clusters are transcribed and processed into CRISPR RNA (crRNA). In type II CRISPR systems correct processing of pre-crRNA requires a trans- encoded small RNA (tracrRNA)
   4270..4303    -  protein_bind   lox2272: Cre-mediated recombination occurs in the 8-bp core sequence (GGATACTT). lox2272 sites are compatible with each other, but incompatible with loxP or loxN sites (Lee and Saito, 1988). Cre recombinase
   4304..4353    -  intron         β-globin intron (fragment): internally truncated intron from human β-globin
   4354..4387    -  protein_bind   loxP: Cre-mediated recombination occurs in the 8-bp core sequence (GCATACAT). Cre recombinase
   4418..4529    +  polyA_signal   bGH poly(A) signal: bovine growth hormone polyadenylation signal
   4632..4872    +  promoter       U6 promoter: RNA polymerase III promoter for human U6 snRNA
   4903..4978    +  misc_RNA       Sa gRNA scaffold: guide RNA scaffold for the Staphylococcus aureus CRISPR/Cas9 system
   4992..5132    +  repeat_region  AAV2 ITR: inverted terminal repeat of adeno-associated virus serotype 2 inverted
   5137..5188    -  misc_feature   bom (fragment): basis of mobility region from pBR322
   5207..5662    +  rep_origin     f1 ori (sequence partly withheld): f1 bacteriophage origin of replication; arrow indicates direction of (+) strand synthesis
   5663..5712    -  misc_feature   bom (fragment): basis of mobility region from pBR322
   5814..5849    -  CDS            rop (fragment): Rop protein, which maintains plasmids at low copy number; rop
   5944..6048    +  promoter       AmpR promoter: bla
   6049..6909    +  CDS            AmpR: β-lactamase; bla; confers resistance to ampicillin, carbenicillin, and related antibiotics
   7080..7668    +  rep_origin     ori: high-copy-number ColE1/pMB1/pBR322/pUC origin of replication
>Addgene plasmid #124851 | pAAV-FLEX-SaCas9-U6-sgGrin2b | addgene full sequence | sequence record 243612 | Addgene NGS Result
CCTGCAGGCAGCTGCGCGCTCGCTCGCTCACTGAGGCCGCCCGGGCGTCGGGCGACCTTTGGTCGCCCGG
CCTCAGTGAGCGAGCGAGCGCGCAGAGAGGGAGTGGCCAACTCCATCACTAGGGGTTCCTGCGGCCTCTA
GACTCGAGGCGTTGACATTGATTATTGACTAGTTATTAATAGTAATCAATTACGGGGTCATTAGTTCATA
GCCCATATATGGAGTTCCGCGTTACATAACTTACGGTAAATGGCCCGCCTGGCTGACCGCCCAACGACCC
CCGCCCATTGACGTCAATAATGACGTATGTTCCCATAGTAACGCCAATAGGGACTTTCCATTGACGTCAA
TGGGTGGAGTATTTACGGTAAACTGCCCACTTGGCAGTACATCAAGTGTATCATATGCCAAGTACGCCCC
CTATTGACGTCAATGACGGTAAATGGCCCGCCTGGCATTATGCCCAGTACATGACCTTATGGGACTTTCC
TACTTGGCAGTACATCTACGTATTAGTCATCGCTATTACCATGGTGATGCGGTTTTGGCAGTACATCAAT
GGGCGTGGATAGCGGTTTGACTCACGGGGATTTCCAAGTCTCCACCCCATTGACGTCAATGGGAGTTTGT
TTTGGCACCAAAATCAACGGGACTTTCCAAAATGTCGTAACAACTCCGCCCCATTGACGCAAATGGGCGG
TAGGCGTGTACGGTGGGAGGTCTATATAAGCAGAGCTCTCTGGCTAACTACCGGTGCTAGCGTCGACTCC
GGAATAACTTCGTATAGGATACTTTATACGAAGTTATGCAGAATGGTAGCTGGATTGTAGCTGCTATTAG
CAATATGAAACCTCTTAATAACTTCGTATAGCATACATTATACGAAGTTATGGCGCGCCTTAAGCGTAAT
CTGGAACATCGTATGGGTAAGCGTAATCTGGAACATCGTATGGGTAAGCGTAATCTGGAACATCGTATGG
GTAGGATCCCTTTTTCTTTTTTGCCTGGCCGGCCTTTTTCGTGGCCGCCGGCCTTTTGCCCTTTTTGATG
ATCTGAGGGTGCTTCTTAGATTTCACTTCATACAGGTTGCCCAGAATGTCTGTGCTGTACTTCTTAATGC
TCTGGGTCTTGGAGGCGATTGTCTTAATGATCCTGGGGGGCCTCTTGTCGTTCATGTTTTCCAGGTACTC
GCGGTAGGTGATGTCGATCATGTTCACTTCGATCCGGTTCAGCAGGTCGTTGTTCACGCCGATCACTCTA
TACAGCTCGCCGTTGATCTTGATCAGATCGTTGTTGTAGAAGGAGGCGATAAACTCGGCCTGGTTGCTGA
TCTTCTTCAGCTTCTTAGCTTCCTCATAGCACTTGCTATTCACTTCGTAGTAGTTTTCTTTTTTGATCAC
ATCCAGATTCTTCACGGTCACGAACTTGTACACGCCATTGTCCAGGTACACGTCGAATCTGTAGGGCTTC
AGGGACAGCTTCACGACCTTGTTTCTGCTGTTGGGGTAGTCGTCGGTGATGTCCAGATGGGCGTTCAGTT
TGTTGCCGTAATACTTAATCTTCTTGATCACGGGGCCGTTGTCCTTTTTGGAGTACTTGGTCAGGTAGTT
CCCGGTTTCCTCGTAGTACTTGTACAGGGGATTCTTCTCGTCGCCGTACTGTTCCATAATCAGCTTCAGT
TTCTGGTAGGTCTGGGGGTCGTGGTGGTACATCAGCAGCTTTTCGGGGCTCTTGTTGATCAGCTTTTTCA
GCTTGTCATTGTCCTTGTCGTACAGGCCGTTCAGATTGTTCACGATCAGGGTGTTGCCCTTGTCGTCCTT
CCGGGTGGAGTACAGGGTGTCGTTAATCAGCTCTCTATTAGGCTTCTTGTCCACCCGGTGGCTGTACTTG
TAGTCCTTGAAGTCCTTAATGTGCTTGATCTGGTGGGGGGTGATGAAGATCTCTTTGTACTCCTGCTCGG
TTTCGATCTCGGGCATGCTCTCGGCCTGCTTTTCCTCGAACATCTGGTTTTCCATCACTTTTTTGGCCTT
GTCCAGTTTCTTCCACTCTTTGAAGATGAAATCGGCGTTGGCAATGATCAGGGCGTCCTCGGCGTGGTGC
TTGTACCCCTTGTTCCGCTCTTTCTTAAACTTCCACTTCCGCCGCAGAAAGCTGGTGAAGCCGCCATTGA
TGGACTTCACTTTCACGTCCAGGTTGTTCACTCTGAAGTAGCTCCGCAGCAGGTTCATCAGGCCTCTGGT
GGCGTATCTGGTATCCACCAGGTTCCGGTTGATGAAGTCTTTCTGCACGGAGAACCTGTTGATGTCCCGT
TCTTCCAGCAGATACTCTTTCTTGGTCTTGCTGATTCTGCCCTTGCCCTTGGCCAGATTCAGGATGTGCT
TCTTGAAGGTTTCGTAGCTGATCTTGCTGTCGCTGCTGCTCAGGTACTGGAATGGGGTCCGGTTGCCCTT
CTTGCTGTTTTCTTCCTGCTTCACGAGCACCTTGTTGTTGAAGCTGTTGTCGAAGGACACGCTTCTGGGG
ATGATGTGGTCCACCTCATAGTTGAAGGGGTTGTTCAGCAGATCTTCCAGAGGGATGGCTTCCAGGCTGT
ACAGGCACTTGCCTTCCTGCATGTCGTGCAGCTTGATCTTCTCGATCAGGTACTTGGCGTTCTCTTTGCC
GGTGGTCCGGATGATTTCCTCGATCCGCTCGTTGGTCTGCCGGTTCCGCTTCTGCATCTCGTTGATCATT
TTCTGGGCGTCCTTGGAGTTCTTCTCGCGGGCCAGCTCGATAATGATGTCGTTGGGCAGGCCGTACTTCT
TGATGATGGCGTTGATCACTTTGATGCTCTGGATGAAGCTTCTCTTCACGACGGGGCTCAGGATGAAGTC
GTCCACCAGGGTGGTGGGGATCTCTTTCTGCTGGGACAGGTCCACCTTCTTGGGCACCAGCTTCAGCCGG
TTGAAGATAGCGATCTGGTTGTCGTTGGTGTGCCACAGCTCGTCCAGGATCAGGTTGATGGCCTTCAGGC
TCAGGTTGTGGGTGCCGGTATAGCCCTTCAGATTAGAGATCTGCTCGATCTCTTCCTGGGTCAGCTCGGA
GTTCAGATTGGTCAGTTCTTCCTGGATGTCCTCGCTGCTCTGGTAGATGGTCAGGATCTTGGCAATCTGA
TCCAGCAGCTCGGCGTTCTCAATAATCTCTTTCCGGGCGGTAATGTCCTTGATGTCGTGGTACACCTTCA
GGTTGGTGAACTCGGGCTTGCCGGTGCTGGTCACTCTGTAGCCCTTAATATCCTCTTCGTTCACGAGGAT
TTCTTTGGCGATCTGCTTCAGGGTGGGCTTCTTCTTCTGCTTGAACACGTTCTCGATGATCTGGAACTTC
TCGTAATATTCCAGCTTCTCGTTCTCGTCCCTGGTGATCACGAGATTGTTCAGGTCGTTCAGGGCGTTGT
ACAGGTCGGCGTTGTAGGCGTACTTCACGCTCCGCAGTTCCTCGGGGAAGTAGGTGCAGTGGCCCATCAG
CATCTCGTACCATTCTTTGATGTCCTTCCAGCCGAAGGGGCTGCCCTCGCCAGGTCCCTCATAGTAGGTC
CGCCGGGTTTCCAGCAGGTCGATGTAGGTGTCGATGAAGCTCTGGTCCAGCTGGTGGTAGGCCTTCTGCA
CCTTCAGCAGCTGTTTGGCTTCTTTCACGTAGTCGCTGGTCTTGAATCTGTTGATGCTGCCCCGCACTTC
GCCGTCTTTCTTCAGCCGTTCCAGCTGCAGTTCGGCCACGTATTTCTCTTCCAGGGCCTTGCTGTTCCGG
CTGATCTGCTCTTTGGTGGACAGCTCGTTGCCGGTGTCCTCTTCCACCTCGTTCACGTTGTGCACGCCTC
TTCTCTTGGCCAGGTGCAGCAGGGCGGCAGAGAACTCTTCCTCGCTCAGCTTCTGGCTCAGGCCCTTCAC
TCTGGCCTCGTAGGGGTTGATGCCGCTCAGCTCGCTGTGGTCGGTCAGCAGGTTGTAGTCGAACAGCAGC
TTCTTCACTCTCTGGATTCTATGCCGCCTCCGCCGCTTCAGCCTTCTGGCGCCTCTCTTGCTCCGCCTGC
CCTCGTTGTTTTCCACGTTGGCCTCTTTGAACAGCCGCACGCCGGCATCGATCACGTCCCGTGTCTCGTA
GTCGATGATGCCGTAGCCCACGCTGGTGATGCCGATGTCCAGGCCCAGGATGTAGTTCCGCTTGGCTGCT
GGGACTCCGTGGATACCGACCTTCCGCTTCTTCTTTGGGGCCATGCGGCCGCTGCAGACCGGTGCTAGCA
TAACTTCGTATAAAGTATCCTATACGAAGTTATTTGCCTTAACCCAGAAATTATCACTGTTATTCTTTAG
AATGGTGCAAAGAATAACTTCGTATAATGTATGCTATACGAAGTTATGAATTCCTAGAGCTCGCTGATCA
GCCTCGACTGTGCCTTCTAGTTGCCAGCCATCTGTTGTTTGCCCCTCCCCCGTGCCTTCCTTGACCCTGG
AAGGTGCCACTCCCACTGTCCTTTCCTAATAAAATGAGGAAATTGCATCGCATTGTCTGAGTAGGTGTCA
TTCTATTCTGGGGGGTGGGGTGGGGCAGGACAGCAAGGGGGAGGATTGGGAAGAGAATAGCAGGCATGCT
GGGGAGGTACCGAGGGCCTATTTCCCATGATTCCTTCATATTTGCATATACGATACAAGGCTGTTAGAGA
GATAATTGGAATTAATTTGACTGTAAACACAAAGATATTAGTACAAAATACGTGACGTAGAAAGTAATAA
TTTCTTGGGTAGTTTGCAGTTTTAAAATTATGTTTTAAAATGGACTATCATATGCTTACCGTAACTTGAA
AGTATTTCGATTTCTTGGCTTTATATATCTTGTGGAAAGGACGAAACACCGCACTTCGTCGGAAGTGCCC
ACGTTTTAGTACTCTGGAAACAGAATCTACTAAAACAAGGCAAAATGCCGTGTTTATCTCGTCAACTTGT
TGGCGAGATTTTTGCGGCCGCAGGAACCCCTAGTGATGGAGTTGGCCACTCCCTCTCTGCGCGCTCGCTC
GCTCACTGAGGCCGGGCGACCAAAGGTCGCCCGACGCCCGGGCTTTGCCCGGGCGGCCTCAGTGAGCGAG
CGAGCGCGCAGCTGCCTGCAGGGGCGCCTGATGCGGTATTTTCTCCTTACGCATCTGTGCGGTATTTCAC
ACCGCATA
[95 nt withheld, positions 5189-5283]
T
[46 nt withheld, positions 5285-5330]
C
[141 nt withheld, positions 5332-5472]
CCTTTGACGTTGGAGTCCACGTTCTTT
[37 nt withheld, positions 5500-5536]
ACTCTATCTCGGGCTATTCTTTTGATTTATAAGGGATTTTGCCGATTTCGGTCTATTGGTTAAAAAATGA
GCTGATTTAACAAAAATTTAACGCGAATTTTAACAAAATATTAACGTTTACAATTTTATGGTGCACTCTC
AGTACAATCTGCTCTGATGCCGCATAGTTAAGCCAGCCCCGACACCCGCCAACACCCGCTGACGCGCCCT
GACGGGCTTGTCTGCTCCCGGCATCCGCTTACAGACAAGCTGTGACCGTCTCCGGGAGCTGCATGTGTCA
GAGGTTTTCACCGTCATCACCGAAACGCGCGAGACGAAAGGGCCTCGTGATACGCCTATTTTTATAGGTT
AATGTCATGATAATAATGGTTTCTTAGACGTCAGGTGGCACTTTTCGGGGAAATGTGCGCGGAACCCCTA
TTTGTTTATTTTTCTAAATACATTCAAATATGTATCCGCTCATGAGACAATAACCCTGATAAATGCTTCA
ATAATATTGAAAAAGGAAGAGTATGAGTATTCAACATTTCCGTGTCGCCCTTATTCCCTTTTTTGCGGCA
TTTTGCCTTCCTGTTTTTGCTCACCCAGAAACGCTGGTGAAAGTAAAAGATGCTGAAGATCAGTTGGGTG
CACGAGTGGGTTACATCGAACTGGATCTCAACAGCGGTAAGATCCTTGAGAGTTTTCGCCCCGAAGAACG
TTTTCCAATGATGAGCACTTTTAAAGTTCTGCTATGTGGCGCGGTATTATCCCGTATTGACGCCGGGCAA
GAGCAACTCGGTCGCCGCATACACTATTCTCAGAATGACTTGGTTGAGTACTCACCAGTCACAGAAAAGC
ATCTTACGGATGGCATGACAGTAAGAGAATTATGCAGTGCTGCCATAACCATGAGTGATAACACTGCGGC
CAACTTACTTCTGACAACGATCGGAGGACCGAAGGAGCTAACCGCTTTTTTGCACAACATGGGGGATCAT
GTAACTCGCCTTGATCGTTGGGAACCGGAGCTGAATGAAGCCATACCAAACGACGAGCGTGACACCACGA
TGCCTGTAGCAATGGCAACAACGTTGCGCAAACTATTAACTGGCGAACTACTTACTCTAGCTTCCCGGCA
ACAATTAATAGACTGGATGGAGGCGGATAAAGTTGCAGGACCACTTCTGCGCTCGGCCCTTCCGGCTGGC
TGGTTTATTGCTGATAAATCTGGAGCCGGTGAGCGTGGAAGCCGCGGTATCATTGCAGCACTGGGGCCAG
ATGGTAAGCCCTCCCGTATCGTAGTTATCTACACGACGGGGAGTCAGGCAACTATGGATGAACGAAATAG
ACAGATCGCTGAGATAGGTGCCTCACTGATTAAGCATTGGTAACTGTCAGACCAAGTTTACTCATATATA
CTTTAGATTGATTTAAAACTTCATTTTTAATTTAAAAGGATCTAGGTGAAGATCCTTTTTGATAATCTCA
TGACCAAAATCCCTTAACGTGAGTTTTCGTTCCACTGAGCGTCAGACCCCGTAGAAAAGATCAAAGGATC
TTCTTGAGATCCTTTTTTTCTGCGCGTAATCTGCTGCTTGCAAACAAAAAAACCACCGCTACCAGCGGTG
GTTTGTTTGCCGGATCAAGAGCTACCAACTCTTTTTCCGAAGGTAACTGGCTTCAGCAGAGCGCAGATAC
CAAATACTGTTCTTCTAGTGTAGCCGTAGTTAGGCCACCACTTCAAGAACTCTGTAGCACCGCCTACATA
CCTCGCTCTGCTAATCCTGTTACCAGTGGCTGCTGCCAGTGGCGATAAGTCGTGTCTTACCGGGTTGGAC
TCAAGACGATAGTTACCGGATAAGGCGCAGCGGTCGGGCTGAACGGGGGGTTCGTGCACACAGCCCAGCT
TGGAGCGAACGACCTACACCGAACTGAGATACCTACAGCGTGAGCTATGAGAAAGCGCCACGCTTCCCGA
AGGGAGAAAGGCGGACAGGTATCCGGTAAGCGGCAGGGTCGGAACAGGAGAGCGCACGAGGGAGCTTCCA
GGGGGAAACGCCTGGTATCTTTATAGTCCTGTCGGGTTTCGCCACCTCTGACTTGAGCGTCGATTTTTGT
GATGCTCGTCAGGGGGGCGGAGCCTATGGAAAAACGCCAGCAACGCGGCCTTTTTACGGTTCCTGGCCTT
TTGCTGGCCTTTTGCTCACATGT
