>Addgene plasmid #124851 | pAAV-FLEX-SaCas9-U6-sgGrin2b | depositor partial sequence | sequence record 238463 | U6 promoter, sgRNA insert, SaCas9 sgRNA scaffold
ATACAAGGCTGTTAGAGAGATAATTGGAATTAATTTGACTGTAAACACAAAGATATTAGTACAAAATACG
TGACGTAGAAAGTAATAATTTCTTGGGTAGTTTGCAGTTTTAAAATTATGTTTTAAAATGGACTATCATA
TGCTTACCGTAACTTGAAAGTATTTCGATTTCTTGGCTTTATATATCTTGTGGAAAGGACGAAACACCGC
ACTTCGTCGGAAGTGCCCACGTTTTAGTACTCTGGAAACAGAATCTACTAAAACAAGGCAAAATGCCGTG
TTTATCTCGTCAACTTGTTGGCGAGA
